Addgene plasmid #216062: AA175
Purpose: Fragmid fragment: (2A Selection) EGFP
Depositing lab: John Doench. Depositing organization: Broad Institute. Publication: Modular vector assembly enables rapid assessment of emerging CRISPR technologies. McGee AV, Liu YV, Griffith AL, Szegletes ZM, Wen B, Kraus C, Miller NW, Steger RJ, Escude Velasco B, Bosch JA, Zirin JD, Viswanatha R, Sontheimer EJ, Goodale A, Greene MA, Green TM, Doench JG. Cell Genom. 2024 Mar 13;4(3):100519. doi: 10.1016/j.xgen.2024.100519. PubMed 38484704.
Backbone
  Vector backbone: pUC57-Kan
  Vector type: Fragment
Growth in bacteria
  Bacterial resistance: Kanamycin, 50 μg/mL
  Growth temperature: 37°C
  Growth strain: DH5alpha
  Copy number: Unknown
Gene/Insert
  Gene/Insert name: P2A_v1.1; EGFP_v1.1; Stop
  Species: Other
  Cloning method: Unknown
Resource information
  A portion of this plasmid was derived from a plasmid made by: Genscript ID: U2691GK040-10
Terms and licenses: Academic/Nonprofit Terms; Industry Terms: Not Available to Industry
Depositor comments: Please visit https://www.biorxiv.org/content/10.1101/2023.10.25.564061v1 for bioRxiv preprint.
How to cite: AA175 was a gift from John Doench (Addgene plasmid # 216062 ; http://n2t.net/addgene:216062 ; RRID:Addgene_216062)
