[The description below was written by a language model from this plasmid's Addgene catalogue record and pLannotate feature annotations shown in this document.]
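Description:
AA175 is a fragment (donor) plasmid from the Fragmid modular vector assembly toolkit, built on the pUC57-Kan cloning backbone and about 3.4 kb in size. It is not an expression vector in its own right. It stores a single module, classed in the toolkit as a "2A Selection" part, that is meant to be combined with other fragments to build complete vectors for testing CRISPR technologies. The plasmid is propagated in E. coli using a high-copy ColE1/pUC-type origin of replication and is selected with kanamycin through the aph(3')-Ia KanR gene.

The insert is recorded as P2A_v1.1, EGFP_v1.1 and a stop codon. P2A is a self-cleaving peptide that causes ribosomal skipping, so an open reading frame placed upstream in the final assembly would be co-translated with EGFP but released as a separate protein. EGFP then acts as a fluorescent marker for identifying or sorting cells that express the assembled cassette, and the stop codon ends the reading frame. The fragment carries no promoter or polyadenylation signal for eukaryotic cells, as these would come from other modules in the assembly. The feature table annotates the EGFP coding sequence but not the short P2A element, which presumably lies just upstream of it.

The other annotations are remnants of the pUC57 backbone flanking the insertion site: a lacZα fragment, the lac promoter, operator and CAP binding site, and partial lacI, rop and bom sequences. None of these contributes to the function of the module. The record does not state the cloning method or the sites used to release or join the fragment.
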