Features (pLannotate 1.2.2; 10 found; start..end, strand, type, name):
    137..236     +  misc_feature   bom (fragment): basis of mobility region from pBR322
    242..399     -  CDS            lacZα (fragment): LacZα fragment of β-galactosidase; lacZ fragment
    513..1226    +  CDS            EGFP: EGFP is a basic (constitutively fluorescent) green fluorescent protein published in 1996, derived from Aequorea victoria. It is reported to be a rapidly-maturing weak dimer with moderate acid sensitivity.
   1337..1353    -  protein_bind   lac operator: The lac repressor binds to the lac operator to inhibit transcription in E. coli. This inhibition can be relieved by adding lactose or isopropyl-β-D-thiogalactopyranoside (IPTG). lac repressor encoded by lacI
   1361..1391    -  promoter       lac promoter: promoter for the E. coli lac operon
   1406..1427    -  protein_bind   CAP binding site: CAP binding activates transcription in the presence of cAMP. E. coli catabolite activator protein
   1440..1532    -  CDS            lacI (fragment): lac repressor; lacI; The lac repressor binds to the lac operator to inhibit transcription in E. coli. This inhibition can be relieved by adding lactose or isopropyl-β-D-thiogalactopyranoside (IPTG).
   1715..2303    -  rep_origin     ori: high-copy-number ColE1/pMB1/pBR322/pUC origin of replication
   2481..3290    -  CDS            KanR: aminoglycoside phosphotransferase; aph(3')-Ia; confers resistance to kanamycin in bacteria or G418 (Geneticin®) in eukaryotes
   3397..35      +  CDS            rop (fragment) (across the origin): Rop protein, which maintains plasmids at low copy number; rop
>Addgene plasmid #216062 | AA175 | addgene full sequence | sequence record 431508 | Addgene NGS Result
TCGCGCGTTTCGGTGATGACGGTGAAAACCTCTGACACATGCAGCTCCCGGAGACGGTCACAGCTTGTCT
GTAAGCGGATGCCGGGAGCAGACAAGCCCGTCAGGGCGCGTCAGCGGGTGTTGGCGGGTGTCGGGGCTGG
CTTAACTATGCGGCATCAGAGCAGATTGTACTGAGAGTGCACCATATGCGGTGTGAAATACCGCACAGAT
GCGTAAGGAGAAAATACCGCATCAGGCGCCATTCGCCATTCAGGCTGCGCAACTGTTGGGAAGGGCGATC
GGTGCGGGCCTCTTCGCTATTACGCCAGCTGGCGAAAGGGGGATGTGCTGCAAGGCGATTAAGTTGGGTA
ACGCCAGGGTTTTCCCAGTCACGACGTTGTAAAACGACGGCCAGAGAATTCGAGCTCGGTACCTCGCGAA
TACATCTAGATGAAGACGGAAGCGCAACAAACTTCTCTCTGCTGAAACAAGCCGGAGATGTCGAAGAGAA
TCCTGGACCGGCACCGGGATCCGTGAGCAAGGGCGAGGAGCTGTTCACCGGGGTGGTGCCCATCCTGGTC
GAGCTGGACGGCGACGTAAACGGCCACAAGTTCAGCGTGTCCGGCGAGGGCGAGGGCGATGCCACCTACG
GCAAGCTGACCCTGAAGTTCATCTGCACCACCGGCAAGCTGCCCGTGCCCTGGCCCACCCTCGTGACCAC
CCTGACCTACGGCGTGCAGTGCTTCAGCCGCTACCCCGACCACATGAAGCAGCACGACTTCTTCAAGTCC
GCCATGCCCGAAGGCTACGTCCAGGAGCGCACCATCTTCTTCAAGGACGACGGCAACTACAAGACCCGCG
CCGAGGTGAAGTTCGAGGGCGACACCCTGGTGAACCGCATCGAGCTGAAGGGCATCGACTTCAAGGAGGA
CGGCAACATCCTGGGGCACAAGCTGGAGTACAACTACAACAGCCACAACGTCTATATCATGGCCGACAAG
CAGAAGAACGGCATCAAGGTGAACTTCAAGATCCGCCACAACATCGAGGACGGCAGCGTGCAGCTCGCCG
ACCACTACCAGCAGAACACCCCCATCGGCGACGGCCCCGTGCTGCTGCCCGACAACCACTACCTGAGCAC
CCAGTCCGCCCTGAGCAAAGACCCCAACGAGAAGCGCGATCACATGGTCCTGCTGGAGTTCGTGACCGCC
GCCGGGATCACTCTCGGCATGGACGAGCTGTACAAGTCCTGATAAATTCCAGTCTTCGGAACCAAATCGG
ATCCCGGGCCCGTCGACTGCAGAGGCCTGCATGCAAGCTTGGTGTAATCATGGTCATAGCTGTTTCCTGT
GTGAAATTGTTATCCGCTCACAATTCCACACAACATACGAGCCGGAAGCATAAAGTGTAAAGCCTGGGGT
GCCTAATGAGTGAGCTAACTCACATTAATTGCGTTGCGCTCACTGCCCGCTTTCCAGTCGGGAAACCTGT
CGTGCCAGCTGCATTAATGAATCGGCCAACGCGCGGGGAGAGGCGGTTTGCGTATTGGGCGCTCTTCCGC
TTCCTCGCTCACTGACTCGCTGCGCTCGGTCGTTCGGCTGCGGCGAGCGGTATCAGCTCACTCAAAGGCG
GTAATACGGTTATCCACAGAATCAGGGGATAACGCAGGAAAGAACATGTGAGCAAAAGGCCAGCAAAAGG
CCAGGAACCGTAAAAAGGCCGCGTTGCTGGCGTTTTTCCATAGGCTCCGCCCCCCTGACGAGCATCACAA
AAATCGACGCTCAAGTCAGAGGTGGCGAAACCCGACAGGACTATAAAGATACCAGGCGTTTCCCCCTGGA
AGCTCCCTCGTGCGCTCTCCTGTTCCGACCCTGCCGCTTACCGGATACCTGTCCGCCTTTCTCCCTTCGG
GAAGCGTGGCGCTTTCTCATAGCTCACGCTGTAGGTATCTCAGTTCGGTGTAGGTCGTTCGCTCCAAGCT
GGGCTGTGTGCACGAACCCCCCGTTCAGCCCGACCGCTGCGCCTTATCCGGTAACTATCGTCTTGAGTCC
AACCCGGTAAGACACGACTTATCGCCACTGGCAGCAGCCACTGGTAACAGGATTAGCAGAGCGAGGTATG
TAGGCGGTGCTACAGAGTTCTTGAAGTGGTGGCCTAACTACGGCTACACTAGAAGAACAGTATTTGGTAT
CTGCGCTCTGCTGAAGCCAGTTACCTTCGGAAAAAGAGTTGGTAGCTCTTGATCCGGCAAACAAACCACC
GCTGGTAGCGGTGGTTTTTTTGTTTGCAAGCAGCAGATTACGCGCAGAAAAAAAGGATCTCAAGAAGATC
CTTTGATCTTTTCTACGGGGTCTGACGCTCAGTGGAACGAAAACTCACGTTAAGGGATTTTGGTCATGAG
ATTATCAAAAAGGATCTTCACCTAGATCCTTTTAAATTAAAAATGAAGTTTTAAATCAAGCCCAATCTGA
ATAATGTTACAACCAATTAACCAATTCTGATTAGAAAAACTCATCGAGCATCAAATGAAACTGCAATTTA
TTCATATCAGGATTATCAATACCATATTTTTGAAAAAGCCGTTTCTGTAATGAAGGAGAAAACTCACCGA
GGCAGTTCCATAGGATGGCAAGATCCTGGTATCGGTCTGCGATTCCGACTCGTCCAACATCAATACAACC
TATTAATTTCCCCTCGTCAAAAATAAGGTTATCAAGTGAGAAATCACCATGAGTGACGACTGAATCCGGT
GAGAATGGCAAAAGTTTATGCATTTCTTTCCAGACTTGTTCAACAGGCCAGCCATTACGCTCGTCATCAA
AATCACTCGCATCAACCAAACCGTTATTCATTCGTGATTGCGCCTGAGCGAGACGAAATACGCGATCGCT
GTTAAAAGGACAATTACAAACAGGAATCGAATGCAACCGGCGCAGGAACACTGCCAGCGCATCAACAATA
TTTTCACCTGAATCAGGATATTCTTCTAATACCTGGAATGCTGTTTTTCCGGGGATCGCAGTGGTGAGTA
ACCATGCATCATCAGGAGTACGGATAAAATGCTTGATGGTCGGAAGAGGCATAAATTCCGTCAGCCAGTT
TAGTCTGACCATCTCATCTGTAACATCATTGGCAACGCTACCTTTGCCATGTTTCAGAAACAACTCTGGC
GCATCGGGCTTCCCATACAAGCGATAGATTGTCGCACCTGATTGCCCGACATTATCGCGAGCCCATTTAT
ACCCATATAAATCAGCATCCATGTTGGAATTTAATCGCGGCCTCGACGTTTCCCGTTGAATATGGCTCAT
AACACCCCTTGTATTACTGTTTATGTAAGCAGACAGTTTTATTGTTCATGATGATATATTTTTATCTTGT
GCAATGTAACATCAGAGATTTTGAGACACGGGCCAGAGCTGCA
